>Addgene plasmid #234993 | pBS CMV NA 3C FLAG SA | addgene full sequence | sequence record 468948 | Addgene NGS Result
ATAAATCAATATTGGCTATTGGCCATTGCATACGTTGTATCCATATCATAATATGTACATTTATATTGGC
TCATGTCCAACATTACCGCCATGTTGACATTGATTATTGACTAGTTATTAATAGTAATCAATTACGGGGT
CATTAGTTCATAGCCCATATATGGAGTTCCGCGTTACATAACTTACGGTAAATGGCCCGCCTGGCTGACC
GCCCAACGACCCCCGCCCATTGACGTCAATAATGACGTATGTTCCCATAGTAACGCCAATAGGGACTTTC
CATTGACGTCAATGGGTGGAGTATTTACGGTAAACTGCCCACTTGGCAGTACATCAAGTGTATCATATGC
CAAGTACGCCCCCTATTGACGTCAATGACGGTAAATGGCCCGCCTGGCATTATGCCCAGTACATGACCTT
ATGGGACTTTCCTACTTGGCAGTACATCTACGTATTAGTCATCGCTATTACCATGGTGATGCGGTTTTGG
CAGTACATCAATGGGCGTGGATAGCGGTTTGACTCACGGGGATTTCCAAGTCTCCACCCCATTGACGTCA
ATGGGAGTTTGTTTTGGCACCAAAATCAACGGGACTTTCCAAAATGTCGTAACAACTCCGCCCCATTGAC
GCAAATGGGCGGTAGGCGTGTACGGTGGGAGGTCTATATAAGCAGAGCTCGTTTAGTGAACCGTCAGATC
GCCTGGAGACGCCATCCACGCTGTTTTGACCTCCATAGAAGACACCGGGACCGATCCAGCCTCCGCGGCC
CCAAGCTTATGAACCCGAACCAGAAAATTATTACGATTGGATCTATCTGCCTTGTAGTCGGTCTCATCAG
CCTGATCCTCCAAATAGGGAATATAATCTCAATATGGATCAGTCACTCAATACAGACCGGCAGTCAGAAT
CACACCGGAGGCGGCGGATCCCTTGAAGTCCTCTTTCAGGGACCCGATTATAAGGACGATGACGATAAGG
ATTACAAGGATGATGATGACAAGGATTACAAGGACGACGATGACAAGGGAGGCGGATCCGACCCATCCAA
GGACTCCAAAGCACAAGTGTCTGCGGCTGAAGCCGGGATAACTGGGACGTGGTACAACCAACTTGGGTCT
ACGTTTATAGTCACTGCTGGGGCAGACGGAGCCCTTACTGGTACCTATGTGACCGCGAGAGGAAACGCAG
AAAGCCGCTACGTTCTCACAGGTCGGTATGATAGCGCCCCTGCGACAGATGGGAGCGGAACAGCATTGGG
TTGGACCGTCGCGTGGAAGAATAACTACAGAAACGCTCATAGTGCTACCACCTGGTCTGGACAGTATGTA
GGTGGAGCGGAGGCCCGAATAAACACCCAGTGGCTCCTCACGTCAGGTACAACGGAGGCAAACGCGTGGA
AATCTACACTTGTTGGTCACGACACGTTCACCAAAGTCAAACCGTCAGCAGCAAGTATCGATGCTGCAAA
GAAGGCTGGGGTGAACAATGGTAATCCGCTTGACGCAGTACAGCAGTGAGAATTCCTGCAGCCCCGCTGA
TCAGCCTCGACTGTGCCTTCTAGTTGCCAGCCATCTGTTGTTTGCCCCTCCCCCGTGCCTTCCTTGACCC
TGGAAGGTGCCACTCCCACTGTCCTTTCCTAATAAAATGAGGAAATTGCATCGCATTGTCTGAGTAGGTG
TCATTCTATTCTGGGGGGTGGGGTGGGGCAGGACAGCAAGGGGGAGGATTGGGAAGACAATAGCAGGCAT
GCTGGGGATGCGGTGGGCTCTATGGCTTCTGAGGCGGAAAGAACCAGCTGGGGCTCGATCCTCTAGAGCG
GCCGCCACCGCGGTGGAGCTCCAATTCGCCCTATAGTGAGTCGTATTACAATTCACTGGCCGTCGTTTTA
CAACGTCGTGACTGGGAAAACCCTGGCGTTACCCAACTTAATCGCCTTGCAGCACATCCCCCTTTCGCCA
GCTGGCGTAATAGCGAAGAGGCCCGCACCGATCGCCCTTCCCAACAGTTGCGCAGCCTGAATGGCGAATG
GG
[124 nt withheld, positions 2033-2156]
C
[91 nt withheld, positions 2158-2248]
A
[49 nt withheld, positions 2250-2298]
CCTTTGACGTTGGAGTCCACGTTCTTT
[37 nt withheld, positions 2326-2362]
ACCCTATCTCGGTCTATTCTTTTGATTTATAAGGGATTTTGCCGATTTCGGCCTATTGGTTAAAAAATGA
GCTGATTTAACAAAAATTTAACGCGAATTTTAACAAAATATTAACGCTTACAATTTAGGTGGCACTTTTC
GGGGAAATGTGCGCGGAACCCCTATTTGTTTATTTTTCTAAATACATTCAAATATGTATCCGCTCATGAG
ACAATAACCCTGATAAATGCTTCAATAATATTGAAAAAGGAAGAGTATGAGTATTCAACATTTCCGTGTC
GCCCTTATTCCCTTTTTTGCGGCATTTTGCCTTCCTGTTTTTGCTCACCCAGAAACGCTGGTGAAAGTAA
AAGATGCTGAAGATCAGTTGGGTGCACGAGTGGGTTACATCGAACTGGATCTCAACAGCGGTAAGATCCT
TGAGAGTTTTCGCCCCGAAGAACGTTTTCCAATGATGAGCACTTTTAAAGTTCTGCTATGTGGCGCGGTA
TTATCCCGTATTGACGCCGGGCAAGAGCAACTCGGTCGCCGCATACACTATTCTCAGAATGACTTGGTTG
AGTACTCACCAGTCACAGAAAAGCATCTTACGGATGGCATGACAGTAAGAGAATTATGCAGTGCTGCCAT
AACCATGAGTGATAACACTGCGGCCAACTTACTTCTGACAACGATCGGAGGACCGAAGGAGCTAACCGCT
TTTTTGCACAACATGGGGGATCATGTAACTCGCCTTGATCGTTGGGAACCGGAGCTGAATGAAGCCATAC
CAAACGACGAGCGTGACACCACGATGCCTGTAGCAATGGCAACAACGTTGCGCAAACTATTAACTGGCGA
ACTACTTACTCTAGCTTCCCGGCAACAATTAATAGACTGGATGGAGGCGGATAAAGTTGCAGGACCACTT
CTGCGCTCGGCCCTTCCGGCTGGCTGGTTTATTGCTGATAAATCTGGAGCCGGTGAGCGTGGGTCTCGCG
GTATCATTGCAGCACTGGGGCCAGATGGTAAGCCCTCCCGTATCGTAGTTATCTACACGACGGGGAGTCA
GGCAACTATGGATGAACGAAATAGACAGATCGCTGAGATAGGTGCCTCACTGATTAAGCATTGGTAACTG
TCAGACCAAGTTTACTCATATATACTTTAGATTGATTTAAAACTTCATTTTTAATTTAAAAGGATCTAGG
TGAAGATCCTTTTTGATAATCTCATGACCAAAATCCCTTAACGTGAGTTTTCGTTCCACTGAGCGTCAGA
CCCCGTAGAAAAGATCAAAGGATCTTCTTGAGATCCTTTTTTTCTGCGCGTAATCTGCTGCTTGCAAACA
AAAAAACCACCGCTACCAGCGGTGGTTTGTTTGCCGGATCAAGAGCTACCAACTCTTTTTCCGAAGGTAA
CTGGCTTCAGCAGAGCGCAGATACCAAATACTGTTCTTCTAGTGTAGCCGTAGTTAGGCCACCACTTCAA
GAACTCTGTAGCACCGCCTACATACCTCGCTCTGCTAATCCTGTTACCAGTGGCTGCTGCCAGTGGCGAT
AAGTCGTGTCTTACCGGGTTGGACTCAAGACGATAGTTACCGGATAAGGCGCAGCGGTCGGGCTGAACGG
GGGGTTCGTGCACACAGCCCAGCTTGGAGCGAACGACCTACACCGAACTGAGATACCTACAGCGTGAGCT
ATGAGAAAGCGCCACGCTTCCCGAAGGGAGAAAGGCGGACAGGTATCCGGTAAGCGGCAGGGTCGGAACA
GGAGAGCGCACGAGGGAGCTTCCAGGGGGAAACGCCTGGTATCTTTATAGTCCTGTCGGGTTTCGCCACC
TCTGACTTGAGCGTCGATTTTTGTGATGCTCGTCAGGGGGGCGGAGCCTATGGAAAAACGCCAGCAACGC
GGCCTTTTTACGGTTCCTGGCCTTTTGCTGGCCTTTTGCTCACATGTTCTTTCCTGCGTTATCCCCTGAT
TCTGTGGATAACCGTATTACCGCCTTTGAGTGAGCTGATACCGCTCGCCGCAGCCGAACGACCGAGCGCA
GCGAGTCAGTGAGCGAGGAAGCGGAAGAGCGCCCAATACGCAAACCGCCTCTCCCCGCGCGTTGGCCGAT
TCATTAATGCAGCTGGCACGACAGGTTTCCCGACTGGAAAGCGGGCAGTGAGCGCAACGCAATTAATGTG
AGTTAGCTCACTCATTAGGCACCCCAGGCTTTACACTTTATGCTTCCGGCTCGTATGTTGTGTGGAATTG
TGAGCGGATAACAATTTCACACAGGAAACAGCTATGACCATGATTACGCCAAGCTCGAAATTAACCCTCA
CTAAAGGGAACAAAAGCTGGTACCGGGCCCCCCCTCGAGATCCGGCCATTAGCCATATTATTCATTGGTT
ATATAGC
Features (pLannotate 1.2.2; 21 found; start..end, strand, type, name):
     96..475     +  enhancer       CMV enhancer: human cytomegalovirus immediate early enhancer
    476..679     +  promoter       CMV promoter: human cytomegalovirus (CMV) immediate early promoter
    779..919     +  CDS            P03468 (fragment): NRAM_I34A1 - Experimental evidence at protein level: Swiss-Prot protein existence level 1. Catalyzes the removal of terminal sialic acid residues from viral and cellular glycoconjugates. Cleaves off the terminal sialic acids on the glycosylated HA during virus budding to facilitate virus release. Additionally helps virus spread through the circulation by further removing sialic acids from the cell surface. These cleavages prevent self-aggregation and ensure the efficient spread of the progeny virus from cell to cell. Otherwise, infection would be limited to one round of replication. Described
    932..955     +  CDS            HRV 3C site: recognition and cleavage site for human rhinovirus 3C and PreScission proteases
   1004..1027    +  CDS            FLAG: FLAG® epitope tag, followed by an enterokinase cleavage site
   1037..1516    +  CDS            SAV_STRAV (fragment): Experimental evidence at protein level: Swiss-Prot protein existence level 1. The biological function of streptavidin is not known. Forms a strong non-covalent specific complex with biotin (one molecule of biotin per subunit of streptavidin). From Streptomyces avidinii.
   1551..1775    +  polyA_signal   bGH poly(A) signal: bovine growth hormone polyadenylation signal
   1779..1800    +  promoter       SV40 promoter (fragment): SV40 enhancer and early promoter
   1812..1841    -  misc_feature   MCS (fragment): pBluescript multiple cloning site
   1850..1868    -  promoter       T7 promoter: promoter for bacteriophage T7 RNA polymerase
   1871..2028    +  CDS            lacZα (fragment): LacZα fragment of β-galactosidase; lacZ fragment
   2033..2461    +  rep_origin     f1 ori (sequence partly withheld): f1 bacteriophage origin of replication; arrow indicates direction of (+) strand synthesis
   2514..2618    +  promoter       AmpR promoter: bla
   2619..3479    +  CDS            AmpR: β-lactamase; bla; confers resistance to ampicillin, carbenicillin, and related antibiotics
   3650..4238    +  rep_origin     ori: high-copy-number ColE1/pMB1/pBR322/pUC origin of replication
   4421..4513    +  CDS            lacI (fragment): lac repressor; lacI; The lac repressor binds to the lac operator to inhibit transcription in E. coli. This inhibition can be relieved by adding lactose or isopropyl-β-D-thiogalactopyranoside (IPTG).
   4526..4547    +  protein_bind   CAP binding site: CAP binding activates transcription in the presence of cAMP. E. coli catabolite activator protein
   4562..4592    +  promoter       lac promoter: promoter for the E. coli lac operon
   4600..4616    +  protein_bind   lac operator: The lac repressor binds to the lac operator to inhibit transcription in E. coli. This inhibition can be relieved by adding lactose or isopropyl-β-D-thiogalactopyranoside (IPTG). lac repressor encoded by lacI
   4661..4679    +  promoter       T3 promoter: promoter for bacteriophage T3 RNA polymerase
   4691..4711    -  misc_feature   MCS (fragment): pBluescript multiple cloning site
