[The description below was written by a language model from this plasmid's Addgene catalogue record and pLannotate feature annotations shown in this document.]
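Description:
pBS CMV NA 3C FLAG SA is a 4,749-nt mammalian expression plasmid built on a pBluescript backbone. It is propagated in E. coli at high copy from a ColE1/pUC-type origin and selected with ampicillin through the β-lactamase (AmpR) gene. The backbone also keeps the usual pBluescript remnants: an f1 phage origin, T3 and T7 promoters, fragments of the multiple cloning site, and lac promoter/operator and lacZα pieces. None of these contribute to mammalian expression. No mammalian selection marker is annotated, and only a very short SV40 promoter fragment is present, which is consistent with use by transient transfection.

The expression cassette is driven by the human cytomegalovirus immediate-early enhancer and promoter and ends with the bovine growth hormone polyadenylation signal. The open reading frame starts with a short N-terminal fragment of influenza A neuraminidase, which the feature table matches to the A/Puerto Rico/8/1934 protein and the record describes as the transmembrane region. Neuraminidase is a type II membrane protein, so this segment should anchor the fusion in the membrane with the downstream portion displayed on the outside. After it come an HRV 3C protease cleavage site, a FLAG epitope, and a streptavidin core fragment carrying Glu44Val, Ser45Thr and Val47Arg. The record labels this variant Strep-Tactin, a form engineered for improved binding of Strep-tag peptides. Five additional silent changes in the streptavidin coding sequence are reported not to affect function.

The stated purpose is co-transfection with a Gag-expressing plasmid so that the anchored streptavidin fusion is incorporated into budding virus-like particles. The FLAG tag allows detection, and the 3C site offers a way to release the displayed portion proteolytically.
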