Addgene plasmid #234993: pBS CMV NA 3C FLAG SA
Purpose: Expression of transmembrane region of Neuraminidase protein fused to streptavidin protein for displaying on viral like particles (VLPs) when cotranfected with GAG protein
Depositing lab: Monica Gonzalez-Magaldi & Daniel Leahy. Depositing organization: University of Texas at Austin. Publication: Structure and organization of full-length Epidermal Growth Factor Receptor in extracellular vesicles by cryo-electron tomography. Gonzalez-Magaldi M, Gullapalli A, Papoulas O, Liu C, Leung AY, Guo L, Brilot A, Marcotte EM, Ke Z, Leahy DJ. bioRxiv [Preprint]. 2024 Nov 28:2024.11.25.625301. doi: 10.1101/2024.11.25.625301. PubMed 39651119.
Backbone
  Vector backbone: pBluescript
  Vector type: Mammalian Expression
Growth in bacteria
  Bacterial resistance: Ampicillin, 100 μg/mL
  Growth temperature: 37°C
  Growth strain: DH5alpha
  Copy number: High Copy
Gene/Insert
  Gene/Insert name: NA (alt name: Neuraminidase)
  Species: Influenza A
  Mutation: In the Streptavidin coding sequence Glu44Val/Ser45Thr/Val47Arg
  GenBank ID: PV031350
  Tag / fusion protein: HRV 3C site, FLAG, Strep-Tactin (SA) (C terminal on insert)
  Cloning method: Gibson Cloning
Terms and licenses: Academic/Nonprofit Terms; Industry Terms: Not Available to Industry
Depositor comments: Please note: This plasmid contains 5 silent mutations in Streptavidin. These silent mutations do not impact plasmid function.
How to cite: pBS CMV NA 3C FLAG SA was a gift from Monica Gonzalez-Magaldi & Daniel Leahy (Addgene plasmid # 234993 ; http://n2t.net/addgene:234993 ; RRID:Addgene_234993)
